Addgene plasmid #89996: CAG-SaCas9-WPRE
Purpose: Expresses high levels of WT SaCas9 for genome editing
Depositing lab: Timo Otonkoski. Depositing organization: University of Helsinki. Publication: Generation of a SOX2 reporter human induced pluripotent stem cell line using CRISPR/SaCas9. Balboa D, Weltner J, Novik Y, Eurola S, Wartiovaara K, Otonkoski T. Stem Cell Res. 2017 Jul;22:16-19. doi: 10.1016/j.scr.2017.05.005. Epub 2017 May 17. PubMed 28952927.
Backbone
  Vector backbone: pCAG
  Total vector size (bp): 8876
  Vector type: Mammalian Expression
Growth in bacteria
  Bacterial resistance: Ampicillin, 100 μg/mL
  Growth temperature: 37°C
  Growth strain: DH5alpha
  Copy number: High Copy
Gene/Insert
  Gene/Insert name: SaCas9
  Species: Staphylococcus aureus
  Entrez Gene: NEWENTRY
  Promoter: CAG
  Tag / fusion protein: SV40 NLS (N terminal on insert); Nucleoplasmin NLS (C terminal on insert); 3xHA (C terminal on insert)
  Cloning method: Restriction Enzyme; 5′ cloning site AgeI (not destroyed); 3′ cloning site EcoRI (not destroyed)
  Sequencing primers: 5′ pCAG-F GCAACGTGCTGGTTATTGTG; 3′ M13 Reverse CAGGAAACAGCTATGAC
Resource information
  A portion of this plasmid was derived from a plasmid made by: SaCas9 was cloned from pX601 plasmid (a gift from Feng Zhang, Addgene plasmid # 61591)
Terms and licenses: Academic/Nonprofit Terms; Industry Terms: Not Available to Industry
How to cite: CAG-SaCas9-WPRE was a gift from Timo Otonkoski (Addgene plasmid # 89996 ; http://n2t.net/addgene:89996 ; RRID:Addgene_89996)
