[The description below was written by a language model from this plasmid's Addgene catalogue record and pLannotate feature annotations shown in this document.]
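Description:
CAG-SaCas9-WPRE is a mammalian expression plasmid built on a pCAG backbone and designed to produce high levels of wild-type Staphylococcus aureus Cas9 for genome editing. It is propagated in E. coli through a high-copy ColE1/pUC-type origin and selected with ampicillin via the β-lactamase gene and its own promoter. No mammalian selection marker or reporter is annotated, so the plasmid is suited to transient delivery by transfection rather than to stable selection.

The expression cassette is driven by the CAG promoter, which combines the CMV immediate-early enhancer, the chicken β-actin promoter and a chimeric β-actin/β-globin intron to give strong, broadly active transcription. The SaCas9 coding sequence, taken from an earlier SaCas9 vector and inserted between AgeI and EcoRI sites, carries an N-terminal SV40 NLS (listed in the catalogue but not separately annotated), a C-terminal bipartite nucleoplasmin NLS for nuclear import, and a 3xHA epitope tag for detection. Downstream, a WPRE boosts transcript stability and expression, and a rabbit β-globin polyadenylation signal terminates the message. No guide RNA cassette is annotated, so a guide must be supplied separately.

The remaining features (lac promoter/operator, lacI fragments, a single loxP site, short tet promoter and viral-homology hits) appear to be backbone remnants with no stated function. The repository's sequencing result is 9,154 nt, against 8,876 nt for the depositor sequence. The difference falls mainly within the chicken β-actin promoter region, which is annotated there as separated fragments. The associated work used the plasmid to generate a SOX2 reporter line in human induced pluripotent stem cells.
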