Features (pLannotate 1.2.2; 23 found; start..end, strand, type, name):
      4..383     +  enhancer       CMV enhancer: human cytomegalovirus immediate early enhancer
    385..661     +  promoter       chicken β-actin promoter: No description available
    662..1678    +  intron         chimeric intron: chimera between introns from chicken β-actin and rabbit β-globin
   1800..4955    +  CDS            cas9: CAS9_STAAU - Experimental evidence at protein level: Swiss-Prot protein existence level 1. CRISPR (clustered regularly interspaced short palindromic repeat) is an adaptive immune system that provides protection against mobile genetic elements (viruses, transposable elements and conjugative plasmids). CRISPR clusters contain spacers, sequences complementary to antecedent mobile elements, and target invading nucleic acids. CRISPR clusters are transcribed and processed into CRISPR RNA (crRNA). In type II CRISPR systems correct processing of pre-crRNA requires a trans- encoded small RNA (tracrRNA)
   4956..5003    +  CDS            nucleoplasmin NLS: bipartite nuclear localization signal from nucleoplasmin
   5010..5026    +  CDS            3xHA (fragment): three tandem HA epitope tags
   5037..5053    +  CDS            3xHA (fragment): three tandem HA epitope tags
   5064..5092    +  CDS            3xHA (fragment): three tandem HA epitope tags
   5125..5713    +  misc_feature   WPRE: woodchuck hepatitis virus posttranscriptional regulatory element
   5717..5797    +  CDS            HBB (fragment): HBB_PONPY - Experimental evidence at transcript level: Swiss-Prot protein existence level 2. Involved in oxygen transport from the lung to the various peripheral tissues. From Pongo pygmaeus (Bornean orangutan).
   5868..5923    +  polyA_signal   β-globin poly(A) signal: rabbit β-globin polyadenylation signal (Gil and Proudfoot, 1987)
   6308..6324    -  protein_bind   lac operator: The lac repressor binds to the lac operator to inhibit transcription in E. coli. This inhibition can be relieved by adding lactose or isopropyl-β-D-thiogalactopyranoside (IPTG). lac repressor encoded by lacI
   6332..6362    -  promoter       lac promoter: promoter for the E. coli lac operon
   6377..6398    -  protein_bind   CAP binding site: CAP binding activates transcription in the presence of cAMP. E. coli catabolite activator protein
   6411..6450    -  CDS            lacI (fragment): lac repressor; lacI; The lac repressor binds to the lac operator to inhibit transcription in E. coli. This inhibition can be relieved by adding lactose or isopropyl-β-D-thiogalactopyranoside (IPTG).
   6487..6520    -  protein_bind   loxP: Cre-mediated recombination occurs in the 8-bp core sequence (GCATACAT). Cre recombinase
   6573..6596    +  promoter       tet promoter (fragment): E. coli promoter for tetracycline efflux protein gene
   6599..6688    +  CDS            BRRF2_EBVB9 (fragment): Protein inferred from homology: Swiss-Prot protein existence level 3. From Epstein-Barr virus (strain B95-8) (HHV-4) (Human herpesvirus 4).
   6859..6875    +  misc_feature   MCS (fragment): pUC18/19 multiple cloning site
   6888..6942    -  CDS            lacI (fragment): lac repressor; lacI; The lac repressor binds to the lac operator to inhibit transcription in E. coli. This inhibition can be relieved by adding lactose or isopropyl-β-D-thiogalactopyranoside (IPTG).
   7125..7713    -  rep_origin     ori: high-copy-number ColE1/pMB1/pBR322/pUC origin of replication
   7884..8744    -  CDS            AmpR: β-lactamase; bla; confers resistance to ampicillin, carbenicillin, and related antibiotics
   8745..8849    -  promoter       AmpR promoter: bla
>Addgene plasmid #89996 | CAG-SaCas9-WPRE | depositor full sequence | sequence record 175395 | CAG-SaCas9-WPRE sequence 8876 bps
GTCGACATTGATTATTGACTAGTTATTAATAGTAATCAATTACGGGGTCATTAGTTCATAGCCCATATAT
GGAGTTCCGCGTTACATAACTTACGGTAAATGGCCCGCCTGGCTGACCGCCCAACGACCCCCGCCCATTG
ACGTCAATAATGACGTATGTTCCCATAGTAACGCCAATAGGGACTTTCCATTGACGTCAATGGGTGGAGT
ATTTACGGTAAACTGCCCACTTGGCAGTACATCAAGTGTATCATATGCCAAGTACGCCCCCTATTGACGT
CAATGACGGTAAATGGCCCGCCTGGCATTATGCCCAGTACATGACCTTATGGGACTTTCCTACTTGGCAG
TACATCTACGTATTAGTCATCGCTATTACCATGGTCGAGGTGAGCCCCACGTTCTGCTTCACTCTCCCCA
TCTCCCCCCCCTCCCCACCCCCAATTTTGTATTTATTTATTTTTTAATTATTTTGTGCAGCGATGGGGGC
GGGGGGGGGGGGGGGGCGCGCGCCAGGCGGGGCGGGGCGGGGCGAGGGGCGGGGCGGGCGAGGCGGAGAG
GTGCGGCGGCAGCCAATCAGAGCGGCGCGCTCCGAAAGTTTCCTTTTATGGCGAGGCGGCGGCGGCGGCG
GCCCTATAAAAAGCGAAGCGCGCGGCGGGCGGGAGTCGCTGCGCGCTGCCTTCGCCCCGTGCCCCGCTCC
GCCGCCGCCTCGCGCCGCCCGCCCCGGCTCTGACTGACCGCGTTACTCCCACAGGTGAGCGGGCGGGACG
GCCCTTCTCCTCCGGGCTGTAATTAGCGCTTGGTTTAATGACGGCTTGTTTCTTTTCTGTGGCTGCGTGA
AAGCCTTGAGGGGCTCCGGGAGGGCCCTTTGTGCGGGGGGAGCGGCTCGGGGGGTGCGTGCGTGTGTGTG
TGCGTGGGGAGCGCCGCGTGCGGCTCCGCGCTGCCCGGCGGCTGTGAGCGCTGCGGGCGCGGCGCGGGGC
TTTGTGCGCTCCGCAGTGTGCGCGAGGGGAGCGCGGCCGGGGGCGGTGCCCCGCGGTGCGGGGGGGGCTG
CGAGGGGAACAAAGGCTGCGTGCGGGGTGTGTGCGTGGGGGGGTGAGCAGGGGGTGTGGGCGCGTCGGTC
GGGCTGCAACCCCCCCTGCACCCCCCTCCCCGAGTTGCTGAGCACGGCCCGGCTTCGGGTGCGGGGCTCC
GTACGGGGCGTGGCGCGGGGCTCGCCGTGCCGGGCGGGGGGTGGCGGCAGGTGGGGGTGCCGGGCGGGGC
GGGGCCGCCTCGGGCCGGGGAGGGCTCGGGGGAGGGGCGCGGCGGCCCCCGGAGCGCCGGCGGCTGTCGA
GGCGCGGCGAGCCGCAGCCATTGCCTTTTATGGTAATCGTGCGAGAGGGCGCAGGGACTTCCTTTGTCCC
AAATCTGTGCGGAGCCGAAATCTGGGAGGCGCCGCCGCACCCCCTCTAGCGGGCGCGGGGCGAAGCGGTG
CGGCGCCGGCAGGAAGGAAATGGGCGGGGAGGGCCTTCGTGCGTCGCCGCGCCGCCGTCCCCTTCTCCCT
CTCCAGCCTCGGGGCTGTCCGCGGGGGGACGGCTGCCTTCGGGGGGGACGGGGCAGGGCGGGGTTCGGCT
TCTGGCGTGTGACCGGCGGCTCTAGAGCCTCTGCTAACCATGTTCATGCCTTCTTCTTTTTCCTACAGCT
CCTGGGCAACGTGCTGGTTATTGTGCTGTCTCATCATTTTGGCAAAGAATTCCTCGACCGGTGCCACCAT
GGCCCCAAAGAAGAAGCGGAAGGTCGGTATCCACGGAGTCCCAGCAGCCAAGCGGAACTACATCCTGGGC
CTGGACATCGGCATCACCAGCGTGGGCTACGGCATCATCGACTACGAGACACGGGACGTGATCGATGCCG
GCGTGCGGCTGTTCAAAGAGGCCAACGTGGAAAACAACGAGGGCAGGCGGAGCAAGAGAGGCGCCAGAAG
GCTGAAGCGGCGGAGGCGGCATAGAATCCAGAGAGTGAAGAAGCTGCTGTTCGACTACAACCTGCTGACC
GACCACAGCGAGCTGAGCGGCATCAACCCCTACGAGGCCAGAGTGAAGGGCCTGAGCCAGAAGCTGAGCG
AGGAAGAGTTCTCTGCCGCCCTGCTGCACCTGGCCAAGAGAAGAGGCGTGCACAACGTGAACGAGGTGGA
AGAGGACACCGGCAACGAGCTGTCCACCAAAGAGCAGATCAGCCGGAACAGCAAGGCCCTGGAAGAGAAA
TACGTGGCCGAACTGCAGCTGGAACGGCTGAAGAAAGACGGCGAAGTGCGGGGCAGCATCAACAGATTCA
AGACCAGCGACTACGTGAAAGAAGCCAAACAGCTGCTGAAGGTGCAGAAGGCCTACCACCAGCTGGACCA
GAGCTTCATCGACACCTACATCGACCTGCTGGAAACCCGGCGGACCTACTATGAGGGACCTGGCGAGGGC
AGCCCCTTCGGCTGGAAGGACATCAAAGAATGGTACGAGATGCTGATGGGCCACTGCACCTACTTCCCCG
AGGAACTGCGGAGCGTGAAGTACGCCTACAACGCCGACCTGTACAACGCCCTGAACGACCTGAACAATCT
CGTGATCACCAGGGACGAGAACGAGAAGCTGGAATATTACGAGAAGTTCCAGATCATCGAGAACGTGTTC
AAGCAGAAGAAGAAGCCCACCCTGAAGCAGATCGCCAAAGAAATCCTCGTGAACGAAGAGGATATTAAGG
GCTACAGAGTGACCAGCACCGGCAAGCCCGAGTTCACCAACCTGAAGGTGTACCACGACATCAAGGACAT
TACCGCCCGGAAAGAGATTATTGAGAACGCCGAGCTGCTGGATCAGATTGCCAAGATCCTGACCATCTAC
CAGAGCAGCGAGGACATCCAGGAAGAACTGACCAATCTGAACTCCGAGCTGACCCAGGAAGAGATCGAGC
AGATCTCTAATCTGAAGGGCTATACCGGCACCCACAACCTGAGCCTGAAGGCCATCAACCTGATCCTGGA
CGAGCTGTGGCACACCAACGACAACCAGATCGCTATCTTCAACCGGCTGAAGCTGGTGCCCAAGAAGGTG
GACCTGTCCCAGCAGAAAGAGATCCCCACCACCCTGGTGGACGACTTCATCCTGAGCCCCGTCGTGAAGA
GAAGCTTCATCCAGAGCATCAAAGTGATCAACGCCATCATCAAGAAGTACGGCCTGCCCAACGACATCAT
TATCGAGCTGGCCCGCGAGAAGAACTCCAAGGACGCCCAGAAAATGATCAACGAGATGCAGAAGCGGAAC
CGGCAGACCAACGAGCGGATCGAGGAAATCATCCGGACCACCGGCAAAGAGAACGCCAAGTACCTGATCG
AGAAGATCAAGCTGCACGACATGCAGGAAGGCAAGTGCCTGTACAGCCTGGAAGCCATCCCTCTGGAAGA
TCTGCTGAACAACCCCTTCAACTATGAGGTGGACCACATCATCCCCAGAAGCGTGTCCTTCGACAACAGC
TTCAACAACAAGGTGCTCGTGAAGCAGGAAGAAAACAGCAAGAAGGGCAACCGGACCCCATTCCAGTACC
TGAGCAGCAGCGACAGCAAGATCAGCTACGAAACCTTCAAGAAGCACATCCTGAATCTGGCCAAGGGCAA
GGGCAGAATCAGCAAGACCAAGAAAGAGTATCTGCTGGAAGAACGGGACATCAACAGGTTCTCCGTGCAG
AAAGACTTCATCAACCGGAACCTGGTGGATACCAGATACGCCACCAGAGGCCTGATGAACCTGCTGCGGA
GCTACTTCAGAGTGAACAACCTGGACGTGAAAGTGAAGTCCATCAATGGCGGCTTCACCAGCTTTCTGCG
GCGGAAGTGGAAGTTTAAGAAAGAGCGGAACAAGGGGTACAAGCACCACGCCGAGGACGCCCTGATCATT
GCCAACGCCGATTTCATCTTCAAAGAGTGGAAGAAACTGGACAAGGCCAAAAAAGTGATGGAAAACCAGA
TGTTCGAGGAAAAGCAGGCCGAGAGCATGCCCGAGATCGAAACCGAGCAGGAGTACAAAGAGATCTTCAT
CACCCCCCACCAGATCAAGCACATTAAGGACTTCAAGGACTACAAGTACAGCCACCGGGTGGACAAGAAG
CCTAATAGAGAGCTGATTAACGACACCCTGTACTCCACCCGGAAGGACGACAAGGGCAACACCCTGATCG
TGAACAATCTGAACGGCCTGTACGACAAGGACAATGACAAGCTGAAAAAGCTGATCAACAAGAGCCCCGA
AAAGCTGCTGATGTACCACCACGACCCCCAGACCTACCAGAAACTGAAGCTGATTATGGAACAGTACGGC
GACGAGAAGAATCCCCTGTACAAGTACTACGAGGAAACCGGGAACTACCTGACCAAGTACTCCAAAAAGG
ACAACGGCCCCGTGATCAAGAAGATTAAGTATTACGGCAACAAACTGAACGCCCATCTGGACATCACCGA
CGACTACCCCAACAGCAGAAACAAGGTCGTGAAGCTGTCCCTGAAGCCCTACAGATTCGACGTGTACCTG
GACAATGGCGTGTACAAGTTCGTGACCGTGAAGAATCTGGATGTGATCAAAAAAGAAAACTACTACGAAG
TGAATAGCAAGTGCTATGAGGAAGCTAAGAAGCTGAAGAAGATCAGCAACCAGGCCGAGTTTATCGCCTC
CTTCTACAACAACGATCTGATCAAGATCAACGGCGAGCTGTATAGAGTGATCGGCGTGAACAACGACCTG
CTGAACCGGATCGAAGTGAACATGATCGACATCACCTACCGCGAGTACCTGGAAAACATGAACGACAAGA
GGCCCCCCAGGATCATTAAGACAATCGCCTCCAAGACCCAGAGCATTAAGAAGTACAGCACAGACATTCT
GGGCAACCTGTATGAAGTGAAATCTAAGAAGCACCCTCAGATCATCAAAAAGGGCAAAAGGCCGGCGGCC
ACGAAAAAGGCCGGCCAGGCAAAAAAGAAAAAGGGATCCTACCCATACGATGTTCCAGATTACGCTTACC
CATACGATGTTCCAGATTACGCTTACCCATACGATGTTCCAGATTACGCTTAAGAATTCAAGCTTCGGGG
ACTAGTCATATGATAATCAACCTCTGGATTACAAAATTTGTGAAAGATTGACTGGTATTCTTAACTATGT
TGCTCCTTTTACGCTATGTGGATACGCTGCTTTAATGCCTTTGTATCATGCTATTGCTTCCCGTATGGCT
TTCATTTTCTCCTCCTTGTATAAATCCTGGTTGCTGTCTCTTTATGAGGAGTTGTGGCCCGTTGTCAGGC
AACGTGGCGTGGTGTGCACTGTGTTTGCTGACGCAACCCCCACTGGTTGGGGCATTGCCACCACCTGTCA
GCTCCTTTCCGGGACTTTCGCTTTCCCCCTCCCTATTGCCACGGCGGAACTCATCGCCGCCTGCCTTGCC
CGCTGCTGGACAGGGGCTCGGCTGTTGGGCACTGACAATTCCGTGGTGTTGTCGGGGAAGCTGACGTCCT
TTCCATGGCTGCTCGCCTGTGTTGCCACCTGGATTCTGCGCGGGACGTCCTTCTGCTACGTCCCTTCGGC
CCTCAATCCAGCGGACCTTCCTTCCCGCGGCCTGCTGCCGGCTCTGCGGCCTCTTCCGCGTCTTCGCCTT
CGCCCTCAGACGAGTCGGATCTCCCTTTGGGCCGCCTCCCCGCATCGGTAAATTCACTCCTCAGGTGCAG
GCTGCCTATCAGAAGGTGGTGGCTGGTGTGGCCAATGCCCTGGCTCACAAATACCACTGAGATCTTTTTC
CCTCTGCCAAAAATTATGGGGACATCATGAAGCCCCTTGAGCATCTGACTTCTGGCTAATAAAGGAAATT
TATTTTCATTGCAATAGTGTGTTGGAATTTTTTGTGTCTCTCACTCGGAAGGACATATGGGAGGGCAAAT
CATTTAAAACATCAGAATGAGTATTTGGTTTAGAGTTTGGCAACATATGCCCATATGCTGGCTGCCATGA
ACAAAGGTTGGCTATAAAGAGGTCATCAGTATATGAAACAGCCCCCTGCTGTCCATTCCTTATTCCATAG
AAAAGCCTTGACTTGAGGTTAGATTTTTTTTATATTTTGTTTTGTGTTATTTTTTTCTTTAACATCCCTA
AAATTTTCCTTACATGTTTTACTAGCCAGATTTTTCCTCCTCTCCTGACTACTCCCAGTCATAGCTGTCC
CTCTTCTCTTATGGAGATCCCTCGACCTGCAGCCCAAGCTTGGCGTAATCATGGTCATAGCTGTTTCCTG
TGTGAAATTGTTATCCGCTCACAATTCCACACAACATACGAGCCGGAAGCATAAAGTGTAAAGCCTGGGG
TGCCTAATGAGTGAGCTAACTCACATTAATTGCGTTGCGCTCACTGCCCGCTTTCCAGTCGGGAAACCTG
TCGTGCCAGCGGATCTCAATTCCGATCATATTCAATAACCCTTAATATAACTTCGTATAATGTATGCTAT
ACGAAGTTATTAGGTCTGAAGAGGAGTTTACGTCCAGCCAAGCTTAGGATCAATTCTCATGTTTGACAGC
TTATCATCGATAAGCTGATCCTCACAGGCCGCACCCAGCTTTTCTTCCGTTGCCCCAGTAGCATCTCTGT
CTGGTGACCTTGAAGAGGAAGAGGAGGGGTCTAAGGATGTCAACTACAGTCAGAGAACCCCTTTGTGTTT
GGTCCCCCCCCGTGTCACATGTGGAACAGGGCCCAGTTGGCAAGTTGTACCAACCAACTGAAGGGATTAC
ATGCACTGCCCCGCGAAGAAGGGGCAGAGATGTCGTAGTCAGGTTTAGTTCGTCCGGGGCGGGGCATCGA
TCCTCTAGAGTCGACGCTAGCGGATCCGCTGCATTAATGAATCGGCCAACGCGCGGGGAGAGGCGGTTTG
CGTATTGGGCGCTCTTCCGCTTCCTCGCTCACTGACTCGCTGCGCTCGGTCGTTCGGCTGCGGCGAGCGG
TATCAGCTCACTCAAAGGCGGTAATACGGTTATCCACAGAATCAGGGGATAACGCAGGAAAGAACATGTG
AGCAAAAGGCCAGCAAAAGGCCAGGAACCGTAAAAAGGCCGCGTTGCTGGCGTTTTTCCATAGGCTCCGC
CCCCCTGACGAGCATCACAAAAATCGACGCTCAAGTCAGAGGTGGCGAAACCCGACAGGACTATAAAGAT
ACCAGGCGTTTCCCCCTGGAAGCTCCCTCGTGCGCTCTCCTGTTCCGACCCTGCCGCTTACCGGATACCT
GTCCGCCTTTCTCCCTTCGGGAAGCGTGGCGCTTTCTCATAGCTCACGCTGTAGGTATCTCAGTTCGGTG
TAGGTCGTTCGCTCCAAGCTGGGCTGTGTGCACGAACCCCCCGTTCAGCCCGACCGCTGCGCCTTATCCG
GTAACTATCGTCTTGAGTCCAACCCGGTAAGACACGACTTATCGCCACTGGCAGCAGCCACTGGTAACAG
GATTAGCAGAGCGAGGTATGTAGGCGGTGCTACAGAGTTCTTGAAGTGGTGGCCTAACTACGGCTACACT
AGAAGAACAGTATTTGGTATCTGCGCTCTGCTGAAGCCAGTTACCTTCGGAAAAAGAGTTGGTAGCTCTT
GATCCGGCAAACAAACCACCGCTGGTAGCGGTGGTTTTTTTGTTTGCAAGCAGCAGATTACGCGCAGAAA
AAAAGGATCTCAAGAAGATCCTTTGATCTTTTCTACGGGGTCTGACGCTCAGTGGAACGAAAACTCACGT
TAAGGGATTTTGGTCATGAGATTATCAAAAAGGATCTTCACCTAGATCCTTTTAAATTAAAAATGAAGTT
TTAAATCAATCTAAAGTATATATGAGTAAACTTGGTCTGACAGTTACCAATGCTTAATCAGTGAGGCACC
TATCTCAGCGATCTGTCTATTTCGTTCATCCATAGTTGCCTGACTCCCCGTCGTGTAGATAACTACGATA
CGGGAGGGCTTACCATCTGGCCCCAGTGCTGCAATGATACCGCGAGACCCACGCTCACCGGCTCCAGATT
TATCAGCAATAAACCAGCCAGCCGGAAGGGCCGAGCGCAGAAGTGGTCCTGCAACTTTATCCGCCTCCAT
CCAGTCTATTAATTGTTGCCGGGAAGCTAGAGTAAGTAGTTCGCCAGTTAATAGTTTGCGCAACGTTGTT
GCCATTGCTACAGGCATCGTGGTGTCACGCTCGTCGTTTGGTATGGCTTCATTCAGCTCCGGTTCCCAAC
GATCAAGGCGAGTTACATGATCCCCCATGTTGTGCAAAAAAGCGGTTAGCTCCTTCGGTCCTCCGATCGT
TGTCAGAAGTAAGTTGGCCGCAGTGTTATCACTCATGGTTATGGCAGCACTGCATAATTCTCTTACTGTC
ATGCCATCCGTAAGATGCTTTTCTGTGACTGGTGAGTACTCAACCAAGTCATTCTGAGAATAGTGTATGC
GGCGACCGAGTTGCTCTTGCCCGGCGTCAATACGGGATAATACCGCGCCACATAGCAGAACTTTAAAAGT
GCTCATCATTGGAAAACGTTCTTCGGGGCGAAAACTCTCAAGGATCTTACCGCTGTTGAGATCCAGTTCG
ATGTAACCCACTCGTGCACCCAACTGATCTTCAGCATCTTTTACTTTCACCAGCGTTTCTGGGTGAGCAA
AAACAGGAAGGCAAAATGCCGCAAAAAAGGGAATAAGGGCGACACGGAAATGTTGAATACTCATACTCTT
CCTTTTTCAATATTATTGAAGCATTTATCAGGGTTATTGTCTCATGAGCGGATACATATTTGAATGTATT
TAGAAAAATAAACAAATAGGGGTTCCGCGCACATTTCCCCGAAAAGTGCCACCTGG
