Features (pLannotate 1.2.2; 26 found; start..end, strand, type, name):
     12..391     +  enhancer       CMV enhancer: human cytomegalovirus immediate early enhancer
    393..522     +  promoter       chicken β-actin promoter (fragment): No description available
    530..551     +  promoter       chicken β-actin promoter (fragment): No description available
    656..677     +  promoter       chicken β-actin promoter (fragment): No description available
    771..948     +  promoter       chicken β-actin promoter (fragment): No description available
    949..1965    +  intron         chimeric intron: chimera between introns from chicken β-actin and rabbit β-globin
   2087..5242    +  CDS            cas9: CAS9_STAAU - Experimental evidence at protein level: Swiss-Prot protein existence level 1. CRISPR (clustered regularly interspaced short palindromic repeat) is an adaptive immune system that provides protection against mobile genetic elements (viruses, transposable elements and conjugative plasmids). CRISPR clusters contain spacers, sequences complementary to antecedent mobile elements, and target invading nucleic acids. CRISPR clusters are transcribed and processed into CRISPR RNA (crRNA). In type II CRISPR systems correct processing of pre-crRNA requires a trans- encoded small RNA (tracrRNA)
   5243..5290    +  CDS            nucleoplasmin NLS: bipartite nuclear localization signal from nucleoplasmin
   5297..5313    +  CDS            3xHA (fragment): three tandem HA epitope tags
   5324..5340    +  CDS            3xHA (fragment): three tandem HA epitope tags
   5351..5379    +  CDS            3xHA (fragment): three tandem HA epitope tags
   5412..6000    +  misc_feature   WPRE: woodchuck hepatitis virus posttranscriptional regulatory element
   6008..6085    +  CDS            HBB (fragment): HBB_PONPY - Experimental evidence at transcript level: Swiss-Prot protein existence level 2. Involved in oxygen transport from the lung to the various peripheral tissues. From Pongo pygmaeus (Bornean orangutan).
   6156..6211    +  polyA_signal   β-globin poly(A) signal: rabbit β-globin polyadenylation signal (Gil and Proudfoot, 1987)
   6596..6612    -  protein_bind   lac operator: The lac repressor binds to the lac operator to inhibit transcription in E. coli. This inhibition can be relieved by adding lactose or isopropyl-β-D-thiogalactopyranoside (IPTG). lac repressor encoded by lacI
   6620..6650    -  promoter       lac promoter: promoter for the E. coli lac operon
   6665..6686    -  protein_bind   CAP binding site: CAP binding activates transcription in the presence of cAMP. E. coli catabolite activator protein
   6699..6738    -  CDS            lacI (fragment): lac repressor; lacI; The lac repressor binds to the lac operator to inhibit transcription in E. coli. This inhibition can be relieved by adding lactose or isopropyl-β-D-thiogalactopyranoside (IPTG).
   6775..6808    -  protein_bind   loxP: Cre-mediated recombination occurs in the 8-bp core sequence (GCATACAT). Cre recombinase
   6861..6884    +  promoter       tet promoter (fragment): E. coli promoter for tetracycline efflux protein gene
   6890..7024    +  CDS            BRRF2_EBVG (fragment): Protein inferred from homology: Swiss-Prot protein existence level 3. From Epstein-Barr virus (strain GD1) (HHV-4) (Human herpesvirus 4).
   7145..7161    +  misc_feature   MCS (fragment): pUC18/19 multiple cloning site
   7174..7228    -  CDS            lacI (fragment): lac repressor; lacI; The lac repressor binds to the lac operator to inhibit transcription in E. coli. This inhibition can be relieved by adding lactose or isopropyl-β-D-thiogalactopyranoside (IPTG).
   7411..7999    -  rep_origin     ori: high-copy-number ColE1/pMB1/pBR322/pUC origin of replication
   8170..9030    -  CDS            AmpR: β-lactamase; bla; confers resistance to ampicillin, carbenicillin, and related antibiotics
   9031..9135    -  promoter       AmpR promoter: bla
>Addgene plasmid #89996 | CAG-SaCas9-WPRE | addgene full sequence | sequence record 269668 | Addgene NGS Result
CCACCTGGGTCGACATTGATTATTGACTAGTTATTAATAGTAATCAATTACGGGGTCATTAGTTCATAGC
CCATATATGGAGTTCCGCGTTACATAACTTACGGTAAATGGCCCGCCTGGCTGACCGCCCAACGACCCCC
GCCCATTGACGTCAATAATGACGTATGTTCCCATAGTAACGCCAATAGGGACTTTCCATTGACGTCAATG
GGTGGAGTATTTACGGTAAACTGCCCACTTGGCAGTACATCAAGTGTATCATATGCCAAGTACGCCCCCT
ATTGACGTCAATGACGGTAAATGGCCCGCCTGGCATTATGCCCAGTACATGACCTTATGGGACTTTCCTA
CTTGGCAGTACATCTACGTATTAGTCATCGCTATTACCATGGTCGAGGTGAGCCCCACGTTCTGCTTCAC
TCTCCCCATCTCCCCCCCCTCCCCACCCCCAATTTTGTATTTATTTATTTTTTAATTATTTTGTGCAGCG
ATGGGGGCGGGGGGGGGGGGGGGGCGCGCSCCGAGGNNCGGGGGNGGGGGGGGGGGGGGGGGGGGGGGGG
GGGGGGGGGGGGGGGGGGGGGGGGGGGGGGGGGGGGGGGGGGGGGGGGGGGGGGGGGGGGGGGGGGGGGG
GGGGGGGGGGGGGGGGGGGGGGGGGGGGGGGGGGGGGGGGGGGGGGGGGSSSGGSSSKKSBKBBBSSCSS
SSCCSSSSSCCCCSSSGGSCCCSSSCSSSRRKTTKGTKKTKTKTTGTGTTTTWDTKTTTKTGGGSGGGGG
GGGGGGGGGGGGGGGGGGGGGGCGCGCGCSRGGSGGGGCGGGGCGGGGCGAGGGGCGGGGCGGGGCGAGG
CGGAGAGGTGCGGCGGCAGCCAATCAGAGCGGCGCGCTCCGAAAGTTTCCTTTTATGGCGAGGCGGCGGC
GGCGGCGGCCCTATAAAAAGCGAAGCGCGCGGCGGGCGGGAGTCGCTGCGCGCTGCCTTCGCCCCGTGCC
CCGCTCCGCCGCCGCCTCGCGCCGCCCGCCCCGGCTCTGACTGACCGCGTTACTCCCACAGGTGAGCGGG
CGGGACGGCCCTTCTCCTCCGGGCTGTAATTAGCGCTTGGTTTAATGACGGCTTGTTTCTTTTCTGTGGC
TGCGTGAAAGCCTTGAGGGGCTCCGGGAGGGCCCTTTGTGCGGGGGGAGCGGCTCGGGGGGTGCGTGCGT
GTGTGTGTGCGTGGGGAGCGCCGCGTGCGGCTCCGCGCTGCCCGGCGGCTGTGAGCGCTGCGGGCGCGGC
GCGGGGCTTTGTGCGCTCCGCAGTGTGCGCGAGGGGAGCGCGGCCGGGGGCGGTGCCCCGCGGTGCGGGG
GGGGCTGCGAGGGGAACAAAGGCTGCGTGCGGGGTGTGTGCGTGGGGGGGTGAGCAGGGGGTGTGGGCGC
GTCGGTCGGGCTGCAACCCCCCCTGCACCCCCCTCCCCGAGTTGCTGAGCACGGCCCGGCTTCGGGTGCG
GGGCTCCGTACGGGGCGTGGCGCGGGGCTCGCCGTGCCGGGCGGGGGGTGGCGGCAGGTGGGGGTGCCGG
GCGGGGCGGGGCCGCCTCGGGCCGGGGAGGGCTCGGGGGAGGGGCGCGGCGGCCCCCGGAGCGCCGGCGG
CTGTCGAGGCGCGGCGAGCCGCAGCCATTGCCTTTTATGGTAATCGTGCGAGAGGGCGCAGGGACTTCCT
TTGTCCCAAATCTGTGCGGAGCCGAAATCTGGGAGGCGCCGCCGCACCCCCTCTAGCGGGCGCGGGGCGA
AGCGGTGCGGCGCCGGCAGGAAGGAAATGGGCGGGGAGGGCCTTCGTGCGTCGCCGCGCCGCCGTCCCCT
TCTCCCTCTCCAGCCTCGGGGCTGTCCGCGGGGGGACGGCTGCCTTCGGGGGGGACGGGGCAGGGCGGGG
TTCGGCTTCTGGCGTGTGACCGGCGGCTCTAGAGCCTCTGCTAACCATGTTCATGCCTTCTTCTTTTTCC
TACAGCTCCTGGGCAACGTGCTGGTTATTGTGCTGTCTCATCATTTTGGCAAAGAATTCCTCGACCGGTG
CCACCATGGCCCCAAAGAAGAAGCGGAAGGTCGGTATCCACGGAGTCCCAGCAGCCAAGCGGAACTACAT
CCTGGGCCTGGACATCGGCATCACCAGCGTGGGCTACGGCATCATCGACTACGAGACACGGGACGTGATC
GATGCCGGCGTGCGGCTGTTCAAAGAGGCCAACGTGGAAAACAACGAGGGCAGGCGGAGCAAGAGAGGCG
CCAGAAGGCTGAAGCGGCGGAGGCGGCATAGAATCCAGAGAGTGAAGAAGCTGCTGTTCGACTACAACCT
GCTGACCGACCACAGCGAGCTGAGCGGCATCAACCCCTACGAGGCCAGAGTGAAGGGCCTGAGCCAGAAG
CTGAGCGAGGAAGAGTTCTCTGCCGCCCTGCTGCACCTGGCCAAGAGAAGAGGCGTGCACAACGTGAACG
AGGTGGAAGAGGACACCGGCAACGAGCTGTCCACCAAAGAGCAGATCAGCCGGAACAGCAAGGCCCTGGA
AGAGAAATACGTGGCCGAACTGCAGCTGGAACGGCTGAAGAAAGACGGCGAAGTGCGGGGCAGCATCAAC
AGATTCAAGACCAGCGACTACGTGAAAGAAGCCAAACAGCTGCTGAAGGTGCAGAAGGCCTACCACCAGC
TGGACCAGAGCTTCATCGACACCTACATCGACCTGCTGGAAACCCGGCGGACCTACTATGAGGGACCTGG
CGAGGGCAGCCCCTTCGGCTGGAAGGACATCAAAGAATGGTACGAGATGCTGATGGGCCACTGCACCTAC
TTCCCCGAGGAACTGCGGAGCGTGAAGTACGCCTACAACGCCGACCTGTACAACGCCCTGAACGACCTGA
ACAATCTCGTGATCACCAGGGACGAGAACGAGAAGCTGGAATATTACGAGAAGTTCCAGATCATCGAGAA
CGTGTTCAAGCAGAAGAAGAAGCCCACCCTGAAGCAGATCGCCAAAGAAATCCTCGTGAACGAAGAGGAT
ATTAAGGGCTACAGAGTGACCAGCACCGGCAAGCCCGAGTTCACCAACCTGAAGGTGTACCACGACATCA
AGGACATTACCGCCCGGAAAGAGATTATTGAGAACGCCGAGCTGCTGGATCAGATTGCCAAGATCCTGAC
CATCTACCAGAGCAGCGAGGACATCCAGGAAGAACTGACCAATCTGAACTCCGAGCTGACCCAGGAAGAG
ATCGAGCAGATCTCTAATCTGAAGGGCTATACCGGCACCCACAACCTGAGCCTGAAGGCCATCAACCTGA
TCCTGGACGAGCTGTGGCACACCAACGACAACCAGATCGCTATCTTCAACCGGCTGAAGCTGGTGCCCAA
GAAGGTGGACCTGTCCCAGCAGAAAGAGATCCCCACCACCCTGGTGGACGACTTCATCCTGAGCCCCGTC
GTGAAGAGAAGCTTCATCCAGAGCATCAAAGTGATCAACGCCATCATCAAGAAGTACGGCCTGCCCAACG
ACATCATTATCGAGCTGGCCCGCGAGAAGAACTCCAAGGACGCCCAGAAAATGATCAACGAGATGCAGAA
GCGGAACCGGCAGACCAACGAGCGGATCGAGGAAATCATCCGGACCACCGGCAAAGAGAACGCCAAGTAC
CTGATCGAGAAGATCAAGCTGCACGACATGCAGGAAGGCAAGTGCCTGTACAGCCTGGAAGCCATCCCTC
TGGAAGATCTGCTGAACAACCCCTTCAACTATGAGGTGGACCACATCATCCCCAGAAGCGTGTCCTTCGA
CAACAGCTTCAACAACAAGGTGCTCGTGAAGCAGGAAGAAAACAGCAAGAAGGGCAACCGGACCCCATTC
CAGTACCTGAGCAGCAGCGACAGCAAGATCAGCTACGAAACCTTCAAGAAGCACATCCTGAATCTGGCCA
AGGGCAAGGGCAGAATCAGCAAGACCAAGAAAGAGTATCTGCTGGAAGAACGGGACATCAACAGGTTCTC
CGTGCAGAAAGACTTCATCAACCGGAACCTGGTGGATACCAGATACGCCACCAGAGGCCTGATGAACCTG
CTGCGGAGCTACTTCAGAGTGAACAACCTGGACGTGAAAGTGAAGTCCATCAATGGCGGCTTCACCAGCT
TTCTGCGGCGGAAGTGGAAGTTTAAGAAAGAGCGGAACAAGGGGTACAAGCACCACGCCGAGGACGCCCT
GATCATTGCCAACGCCGATTTCATCTTCAAAGAGTGGAAGAAACTGGACAAGGCCAAAAAAGTGATGGAA
AACCAGATGTTCGAGGAAAAGCAGGCCGAGAGCATGCCCGAGATCGAAACCGAGCAGGAGTACAAAGAGA
TCTTCATCACCCCCCACCAGATCAAGCACATTAAGGACTTCAAGGACTACAAGTACAGCCACCGGGTGGA
CAAGAAGCCTAATAGAGAGCTGATTAACGACACCCTGTACTCCACCCGGAAGGACGACAAGGGCAACACC
CTGATCGTGAACAATCTGAACGGCCTGTACGACAAGGACAATGACAAGCTGAAAAAGCTGATCAACAAGA
GCCCCGAAAAGCTGCTGATGTACCACCACGACCCCCAGACCTACCAGAAACTGAAGCTGATTATGGAACA
GTACGGCGACGAGAAGAATCCCCTGTACAAGTACTACGAGGAAACCGGGAACTACCTGACCAAGTACTCC
AAAAAGGACAACGGCCCCGTGATCAAGAAGATTAAGTATTACGGCAACAAACTGAACGCCCATCTGGACA
TCACCGACGACTACCCCAACAGCAGAAACAAGGTCGTGAAGCTGTCCCTGAAGCCCTACAGATTCGACGT
GTACCTGGACAATGGCGTGTACAAGTTCGTGACCGTGAAGAATCTGGATGTGATCAAAAAAGAAAACTAC
TACGAAGTGAATAGCAAGTGCTATGAGGAAGCTAAGAAGCTGAAGAAGATCAGCAACCAGGCCGAGTTTA
TCGCCTCCTTCTACAACAACGATCTGATCAAGATCAACGGCGAGCTGTATAGAGTGATCGGCGTGAACAA
CGACCTGCTGAACCGGATCGAAGTGAACATGATCGACATCACCTACCGCGAGTACCTGGAAAACATGAAC
GACAAGAGGCCCCCCAGGATCATTAAGACAATCGCCTCCAAGACCCAGAGCATTAAGAAGTACAGCACAG
ACATTCTGGGCAACCTGTATGAAGTGAAATCTAAGAAGCACCCTCAGATCATCAAAAAGGGCAAAAGGCC
GGCGGCCACGAAAAAGGCCGGCCAGGCAAAAAAGAAAAAGGGATCCTACCCATACGATGTTCCAGATTAC
GCTTACCCATACGATGTTCCAGATTACGCTTACCCATACGATGTTCCAGATTACGCTTAAGAATTCAAGC
TTCGGGGACTAGTCATATGATAATCAACCTCTGGATTACAAAATTTGTGAAAGATTGACTGGTATTCTTA
ACTATGTTGCTCCTTTTACGCTATGTGGATACGCTGCTTTAATGCCTTTGTATCATGCTATTGCTTCCCG
TATGGCTTTCATTTTCTCCTCCTTGTATAAATCCTGGTTGCTGTCTCTTTATGAGGAGTTGTGGCCCGTT
GTCAGGCAACGTGGCGTGGTGTGCACTGTGTTTGCTGACGCAACCCCCACTGGTTGGGGCATTGCCACCA
CCTGTCAGCTCCTTTCCGGGACTTTCGCTTTCCCCCTCCCTATTGCCACGGCGGAACTCATCGCCGCCTG
CCTTGCCCGCTGCTGGACAGGGGCTCGGCTGTTGGGCACTGACAATTCCGTGGTGTTGTCGGGGAAGCTG
ACGTCCTTTCCATGGCTGCTCGCCTGTGTTGCCACCTGGATTCTGCGCGGGACGTCCTTCTGCTACGTCC
CTTCGGCCCTCAATCCAGCGGACCTTCCTTCCCGCGGCCTGCTGCCGGCTCTGCGGCCTCTTCCGCGTCT
TCGCCTTCGCCCTCAGACGAGTCGGATCTCCCTTTGGGCCGCCTCCCCGCATCGGTACAATTCACTCCTC
AGGTGCAGGCTGCCTATCAGAAGGTGGTGGCTGGTGTGGCCAATGCCCTGGCTCACAAATACCACTGAGA
TCTTTTTCCCTCTGCCAAAAATTATGGGGACATCATGAAGCCCCTTGAGCATCTGACTTCTGGCTAATAA
AGGAAATTTATTTTCATTGCAATAGTGTGTTGGAATTTTTTGTGTCTCTCACTCGGAAGGACATATGGGA
GGGCAAATCATTTAAAACATCAGAATGAGTATTTGGTTTAGAGTTTGGCAACATATGCCCATATGCTGGC
TGCCATGAACAAAGGTTGGCTATAAAGAGGTCATCAGTATATGAAACAGCCCCCTGCTGTCCATTCCTTA
TTCCATAGAAAAGCCTTGACTTGAGGTTAGATTTTTTTTATATTTTGTTTTGTGTTATTTTTTTCTTTAA
CATCCCTAAAATTTTCCTTACATGTTTTACTAGCCAGATTTTTCCTCCTCTCCTGACTACTCCCAGTCAT
AGCTGTCCCTCTTCTCTTATGGAGATCCCTCGACCTGCAGCCCAAGCTTGGCGTAATCATGGTCATAGCT
GTTTCCTGTGTGAAATTGTTATCCGCTCACAATTCCACACAACATACGAGCCGGAAGCATAAAGTGTAAA
GCCTGGGGTGCCTAATGAGTGAGCTAACTCACATTAATTGCGTTGCGCTCACTGCCCGCTTTCCAGTCGG
GAAACCTGTCGTGCCAGCGGATCTCAATTCCGATCATATTCAATAACCCTTAATATAACTTCGTATAATG
TATGCTATACGAAGTTATTAGGTCTGAAGAGGAGTTTACGTCCAGCCAAGCTTAGGATCAATTCTCATGT
TTGACAGCTTATCATCGATAAGCTGATCCTCACAGGCCGCACCCAGCTTTTCTTCCGTTGCCCCAGTAGC
ATCTCTGTCTGGTGACCTTGAAGAGGAAGAGGAGGGGTCAAGGATGTCAACTACAGTCAGAGAACCCCTT
TGTGTTTGGTCCCCCCCCGTGTCACATGTGGAACAGGGCCCAGTTGGCAAGTTGTACCAACCAACTGAAG
GGATTACATGCACTGCCCCGCGAAGAAGGGGCAGAGATGTCGTAGTCAGGTTTAGTTCGTCCGGGGCGGG
GATCGATCCTCTAGAGTCGACGCTAGCGGATCCGCTGCATTAATGAATCGGCCAACGCGCGGGGAGAGGC
GGTTTGCGTATTGGGCGCTCTTCCGCTTCCTCGCTCACTGACTCGCTGCGCTCGGTCGTTCGGCTGCGGC
GAGCGGTATCAGCTCACTCAAAGGCGGTAATACGGTTATCCACAGAATCAGGGGATAACGCAGGAAAGAA
CATGTGAGCAAAAGGCCAGCAAAAGGCCAGGAACCGTAAAAAGGCCGCGTTGCTGGCGTTTTTCCATAGG
CTCCGCCCCCCTGACGAGCATCACAAAAATCGACGCTCAAGTCAGAGGTGGCGAAACCCGACAGGACTAT
AAAGATACCAGGCGTTTCCCCCTGGAAGCTCCCTCGTGCGCTCTCCTGTTCCGACCCTGCCGCTTACCGG
ATACCTGTCCGCCTTTCTCCCTTCGGGAAGCGTGGCGCTTTCTCATAGCTCACGCTGTAGGTATCTCAGT
TCGGTGTAGGTCGTTCGCTCCAAGCTGGGCTGTGTGCACGAACCCCCCGTTCAGCCCGACCGCTGCGCCT
TATCCGGTAACTATCGTCTTGAGTCCAACCCGGTAAGACACGACTTATCGCCACTGGCAGCAGCCACTGG
TAACAGGATTAGCAGAGCGAGGTATGTAGGCGGTGCTACAGAGTTCTTGAAGTGGTGGCCTAACTACGGC
TACACTAGAAGAACAGTATTTGGTATCTGCGCTCTGCTGAAGCCAGTTACCTTCGGAAAAAGAGTTGGTA
GCTCTTGATCCGGCAAACAAACCACCGCTGGTAGCGGTGGTTTTTTTGTTTGCAAGCAGCAGATTACGCG
CAGAAAAAAAGGATCTCAAGAAGATCCTTTGATCTTTTCTACGGGGTCTGACGCTCAGTGGAACGAAAAC
TCACGTTAAGGGATTTTGGTCATGAGATTATCAAAAAGGATCTTCACCTAGATCCTTTTAAATTAAAAAT
GAAGTTTTAAATCAATCTAAAGTATATATGAGTAAACTTGGTCTGACAGTTACCAATGCTTAATCAGTGA
GGCACCTATCTCAGCGATCTGTCTATTTCGTTCATCCATAGTTGCCTGACTCCCCGTCGTGTAGATAACT
ACGATACGGGAGGGCTTACCATCTGGCCCCAGTGCTGCAATGATACCGCGAGACCCACGCTCACCGGCTC
CAGATTTATCAGCAATAAACCAGCCAGCCGGAAGGGCCGAGCGCAGAAGTGGTCCTGCAACTTTATCCGC
CTCCATCCAGTCTATTAATTGTTGCCGGGAAGCTAGAGTAAGTAGTTCGCCAGTTAATAGTTTGCGCAAC
GTTGTTGCCATTGCTACAGGCATCGTGGTGTCACGCTCGTCGTTTGGTATGGCTTCATTCAGCTCCGGTT
CCCAACGATCAAGGCGAGTTACATGATCCCCCATGTTGTGCAAAAAAGCGGTTAGCTCCTTCGGTCCTCC
GATCGTTGTCAGAAGTAAGTTGGCCGCAGTGTTATCACTCATGGTTATGGCAGCACTGCATAATTCTCTT
ACTGTCATGCCATCCGTAAGATGCTTTTCTGTGACTGGTGAGTACTCAACCAAGTCATTCTGAGAATAGT
GTATGCGGCGACCGAGTTGCTCTTGCCCGGCGTCAATACGGGATAATACCGCGCCACATAGCAGAACTTT
AAAAGTGCTCATCATTGGAAAACGTTCTTCGGGGCGAAAACTCTCAAGGATCTTACCGCTGTTGAGATCC
AGTTCGATGTAACCCACTCGTGCACCCAACTGATCTTCAGCATCTTTTACTTTCACCAGCGTTTCTGGGT
GAGCAAAAACAGGAAGGCAAAATGCCGCAAAAAAGGGAATAAGGGCGACACGGAAATGTTGAATACTCAT
ACTCTTCCTTTTTCAATATTATTGAAGCATTTATCAGGGTTATTGTCTCATGAGCGGATACATATTTGAA
TGTATTTAGAAAAATAAACAAATAGGGGTTCCGCGCACATTTCCCCGAAAAGTG
